Addgene plasmid #112586: pHAT5
Purpose: (Empty Backbone) Used for expression of protein in E. coli as non-cleavable C-terminal 6His-tag fusions
Depositing lab: Marko Hyvönen & Johan Peränen. Depositing organization: University of Cambridge. Publication: T7 vectors with modified T7lac promoter for expression of proteins in Escherichia coli. Peranen J, Rikkonen M, Hyvonen M, Kaariainen L. Anal Biochem. 1996 May 1;236(2):371-3. S0003269796901876 PubMed 8660525.
Backbone
  Vector backbone: pBAT4
  Vector type: Bacterial Expression
  Tag / fusion protein: 6His (C terminal on backbone)
Growth in bacteria
  Bacterial resistance: Ampicillin, 100 μg/mL
  Growth temperature: 37°C
  Growth strain: DH5alpha
  Copy number: High Copy
Gene/Insert
  Gene/Insert name: None
  Tag / fusion protein: 6His (C terminal on backbone)
Terms and licenses: Academic/Nonprofit Terms; Industry Terms: Not Available to Industry
How to cite: pHAT5 was a gift from Marko Hyvönen & Johan Peränen (Addgene plasmid # 112586 ; http://n2t.net/addgene:112586 ; RRID:Addgene_112586)
