[The description below was written by a language model from this plasmid's Addgene catalogue record and pLannotate feature annotations shown in this document.]
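Description:
pHAT5 is an empty bacterial expression backbone derived from pBAT4, designed for producing proteins in E. coli as fusions to a non-cleavable C-terminal 6xHis tag. It is a high-copy plasmid of about 4.4 kb that replicates from a ColE1/pUC-type origin and is selected with ampicillin through the bla (β-lactamase) gene and its own promoter. Only short remnants of the pBR322 bom and rop regions are annotated, which fits the high-copy designation. The f1/M13 phage origin appears as two fragments flanking the lacI cassette, so it looks interrupted rather than functional.

The expression cassette is a T7lac arrangement. A T7 promoter is immediately followed by a lac operator, then the efficient ribosome binding site from phage T7 gene 10. After a short interval where a coding sequence would presumably be inserted comes the 6xHis coding sequence, with a T7 terminator further downstream. A gene cloned in frame ahead of the tag, without its own stop codon, is therefore expressed with the histidines at its C-terminus, allowing purification by immobilised metal affinity chromatography. The specific cloning sites are not listed in the record. The plasmid carries a full-length lacI gene driven by the lacIq promoter. This supplies abundant lac repressor to keep the T7lac promoter quiet until IPTG induction, in a host that provides T7 RNA polymerase.

An SP6 promoter in reverse orientation, and small fragments annotated as lacZα, lac promoter, pUC polylinker, lacI and a T7 gene 10-derived sequence, appear to be leftovers of vector construction. The depositor and sequencing-derived records differ by a few bases in length and in their start coordinates, but show the same feature organisation.
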