Features (pLannotate 1.2.2; 22 found; start..end, strand, type, name):
      1..19      +  promoter       T7 promoter: promoter for bacteriophage T7 RNA polymerase
     19..43      +  protein_bind   lac operator: The lac repressor binds to the lac operator to inhibit transcription in E. coli. This inhibition can be relieved by adding lactose or isopropyl-β-D-thiogalactopyranoside (IPTG). lac repressor encoded by lacI
     56..78      +  RBS            RBS: efficient ribosome binding site from bacteriophage T7 gene 10 (Olins and Rangwala, 1989)
    119..136     +  CDS            6xHis: 6xHis affinity tag
    150..168     -  promoter       SP6 promoter: promoter for bacteriophage SP6 RNA polymerase
    183..232     +  CDS            SET1 (fragment): solubility-enhancement tag derived from T7 phage gene 10B
    240..287     +  terminator     T7 terminator: transcription terminator for bacteriophage T7 RNA polymerase
    316..382     +  CDS            lacZα (fragment): LacZα fragment of β-galactosidase; lacZ fragment
    386..610     -  rep_origin     M13 ori (fragment) (sequence partly withheld): M13 bacteriophage origin of replication; arrow indicates direction of (+) strand synthesis
    611..631     -  misc_feature   MCS (fragment): pUC18/19 multiple cloning site
    630..648     -  promoter       lac UV5 promoter (fragment): E. coli lac promoter with an "up" mutation
    663..684     -  protein_bind   CAP binding site: CAP binding activates transcription in the presence of cAMP. E. coli catabolite activator protein
    697..1779    -  CDS            lacI: lac repressor; lacI; The lac repressor binds to the lac operator to inhibit transcription in E. coli. This inhibition can be relieved by adding lactose or isopropyl-β-D-thiogalactopyranoside (IPTG).
   1780..1857    -  promoter       lacIq promoter: lacI (mutant); In the lacIq allele, a single base change in the promoter boosts expression of the lacI gene about 10-fold.
   1857..1875    -  misc_feature   MCS (fragment): pUC18/19 multiple cloning site
   1876..2109    -  rep_origin     f1 ori (fragment) (sequence partly withheld): f1 bacteriophage origin of replication; arrow indicates direction of (+) strand synthesis
   2112..2211    -  misc_feature   bom (fragment): basis of mobility region from pBR322
   2313..2348    -  CDS            rop (fragment): Rop protein, which maintains plasmids at low copy number; rop
   2443..2547    +  promoter       AmpR promoter: bla
   2548..3408    +  CDS            AmpR: β-lactamase; bla; confers resistance to ampicillin, carbenicillin, and related antibiotics
   3579..4167    +  rep_origin     ori: high-copy-number ColE1/pMB1/pBR322/pUC origin of replication
   4350..4406    +  CDS            lacI (fragment): lac repressor; lacI; The lac repressor binds to the lac operator to inhibit transcription in E. coli. This inhibition can be relieved by adding lactose or isopropyl-β-D-thiogalactopyranoside (IPTG).
>Addgene plasmid #112586 | pHAT5 | depositor full sequence | sequence record 212051 | Full Sequence
TAATACGACTCACTATAGGGAATTGTGAGCGGATAACAATTCCTCTAGAAATAATTTTGTTTAACTTTAA
GAAGGAGATATATCCATGGATATCGAATTCGTCGACCTCGAGGGATCCCACCATCACCATCACCATTAAG
CTTGAGTATTCTATAGTGTCACCTAAATCCCAGCTTGATCCGGCTGCTAACAAAGCCCGAAAGGAAGCTG
AGTTGGCTGCTGCCACCGCTGAGCAATAACTAGCATAACCCCTTGGGGCCTCTAAACGGGTCTTGAGGGG
TTTTTTGCTGAAAGGAGGAACTATATCCGGATAACCTGGCGTAATAGCGAAGAGGCCCGCACCGATCGCC
CTTCCCAACAGTTGCGCAGCCTGAATGGCGAATGGAAATTGTAAACGTTAATATTTTGTTAAAATTCGCG
TTAAATATTTGTTAAATCAGCTCATTTTTTAACCAATAGGCCGAAATCGGCAAAATCCCTTATAAATCAA
AAGAATAGACCGAGATAGGGT
[37 nt withheld, positions 512-548]
AAAGAACGTGGACTCCAACGTCAAAGG
[35 nt withheld, positions 576-610]
AGCTTGCATGCCTGCAGGTCGGAAGCATAAAGTGTAAAGCCTGGGGTGCCTAATGAGTGAGCTAACTCAC
ATTAATTGCGTTGCGCTCACTGCCCGCTTTCCAGTCGGGAAACCTGTCGTGCCAGCTGCATTAATGAATC
GGCCAACGCGCGGGGAGAGGCGGTTTGCGTATTGGGCGCCAGGGTGGTTTTTCTTTTCACCAGTGAGACG
GGCAACAGCTGATTGCCCTTCACCGCCTGGCCCTGAGAGAGTTGCAGCAAGCGGTCCACGCTGGTTTGCC
CCAGCAGGCGAAAATCCTGTTTGATGGTGGTTGACGGCGGGATATAACATGAGCTGTCTTCGGTATCGTC
GTATCCCACTACCGAGATATCCGCACCAACGCGCAGCCCGGACTCGGTAATGGCGCGCATTGCGCCCAGC
GCCATCTGATCGTTGGCAACCAGCATCGCAGTGGGAACGATGCCCTCATTCAGCATTTGCATGGTTTGTT
GAAAACCGGACATGGCACTCCAGTCGCCTTCCCGTTCCGCTATCGGCTGAATTTGATTGCGAGTGAGATA
TTTATGCCAGCCAGCCAGACGCAGACGCGCCGAGACAGAACTTAATGGGCCCGCTAACAGCGCGATTTGC
TGGTGACCCAATGCGACCAGATGCTCCACGCCCAGTCGCGTACCGTCTTCATGGGAGAAAATAATACTGT
TGATGGGTGTCTGGTCAGAGACATCAAGAAATAACGCCGGAACATTAGTGCAGGCAGCTTCCACAGCAAT
GGCATCCTGGTCATCCAGCGGATAGTTAATGATCAGCCCACTGACGCGTTGCGCGAGAAGATTGTGCACC
GCCGCTTTACAGGCTTCGACGCCGCTTCGTTCTACCATCGACACCACCACGCTGGCACCCAGTTGATCGG
CGCGAGATTTAATCGCCGCGACAATTTGCGACGGCGCGTGCAGGGCCAGACTGGAGGTGGCAACGCCAAT
CAGCAACGACTGTTTGCCCGCCAGTTGTTGTGCCACGCGGTTGGGAATGTAATTCAGCTCCGCCATCGCC
GCTTCCACTTTTTCCCGCGTTTTCGCAGAAACGTGGCTGGCCTGGTTCACCACGCGGGAAACGGTCTGAT
AAGAGACACCGGCATACTCTGCGACATCGTATAACGTTACTGGTTTCACATTCACCACCCTGAATTGACT
CTCTTCCGGGCGCTATCATGCCATACCGCGAAAGGTTTTGCACCATTCGATGGTGTCGGGTACCGAGCTC
GAATT
[32 nt withheld, positions 1876-1907]
CGGTCGAGGTGCCGTAAAGCT
[56 nt withheld, positions 1929-1984]
G
[124 nt withheld, positions 1986-2109]
CGCCTGATGCGGTATTTTCTCCTTACGCATCTGTGCGGTATTTCACACCGCATATGGTGCACTCTCAGTA
CAATCTGCTCTGATGCCGCATAGTTAAGCCAGCCCCGACACCCGCCAACACCCGCTGACGCGCCCTGACG
GGCTTGTCTGCTCCCGGCATCCGCTTACAGACAAGCTGTGACCGTCTCCGGGAGCTGCATGTGTCAGAGG
TTTTCACCGTCATCACCGAAACGCGCGAGACGAAAGGGCCTCGTGATACGCCTATTTTTATAGGTTAATG
TCATGATAATAATGGTTTCTTAGACGTCAGGTGGCACTTTTCGGGGAAATGTGCGCGGAACCCCTATTTG
TTTATTTTTCTAAATACATTCAAATATGTATCCGCTCATGAGACAATAACCCTGATAAATGCTTCAATAA
TATTGAAAAAGGAAGAGTATGAGTATTCAACATTTCCGTGTCGCCCTTATTCCCTTTTTTGCGGCATTTT
GCCTTCCTGTTTTTGCTCACCCAGAAACGCTGGTGAAAGTAAAAGATGCTGAAGATCAGTTGGGTGCACG
AGTGGGTTACATCGAACTGGATCTCAACAGCGGTAAGATCCTTGAGAGTTTTCGCCCCGAAGAACGTTTT
CCAATGATGAGCACTTTTAAAGTTCTGCTATGTCATACACTATTATCCCGTATTGACGCCGGGCAAGAGC
AACTCGGTCGCCGGGCGCGGTATTCTCAGAATGACTTGGTTGAGTACTCACCAGTCACAGAAAAGCATCT
TACGGATGGCATGACAGTAAGAGAATTATGCAGTGCTGCCATAACCATGAGTGATAACACTGCGGCCAAC
TTACTTCTGACAACGATCGGAGGACCGAAGGAGCTAACCGCTTTTTTGCACAACATGGGGGATCATGTAA
CTCGCCTTGATCGTTGGGAACCGGAGCTGAATGAAGCCATACCAAACGACGAGCGTGACACCACGATGCC
TGTAGCAATGGCAACAACGTTGCGCAAACTATTAACTGGCGAACTACTTACTCTAGCTTCCCGGCAACAA
TTAATAGACTGGATGGAGGCGGATAAAGTTGCAGGACCACTTCTGCGCTCGGCCCTTCCGGCTGGCTGGT
TTATTGCTGATAAATCTGGAGCCGGTGAGCGTGGGTCTCGCGGTATCATTGCAGCACTGGGGCCAGATGG
TAAGCCCTCCCGTATCGTAGTTATCTACACGACGGGGAGTCAGGCAACTATGGATGAACGAAATAGACAG
ATCGCTGAGATAGGTGCCTCACTGATTAAGCATTGGTAACTGTCAGACCAAGTTTACTCATATATACTTT
AGATTGATTTAAAACTTCATTTTTAATTTAAAAGGATCTAGGTGAAGATCCTTTTTGATAATCTCATGAC
CAAAATCCCTTAACGTGAGTTTTCGTTCCACTGAGCGTCAGACCCCGTAGAAAAGATCAAAGGATCTTCT
TGAGATCCTTTTTTTCTGCGCGTAATCTGCTGCTTGCAAACAAAAAAACCACCGCTACCAGCGGTGGTTT
GTTTGCCGGATCAAGAGCTACCAACTCTTTTTCCGAAGGTAACTGGCTTCAGCAGAGCGCAGATACCAAA
TACTGTCCTTCTAGTGTAGCCGTAGTTAGGCCACCACTTCAAGAACTCTGTAGCACCGCCTACATACCTC
GCTCTGCTAATCCTGTTACCAGTGGCTGCTGCCAGTGGCGATAAGTCGTGTCTTACCGGGTTGGACTCAA
GACGATAGTTACCGGATAAGGCGCAGCGGTCGGGCTGAACGGGGGGTTCGTGCACACAGCCCAGCTTGGA
GCGAACGACCTACACCGAACTGAGATACCTACAGCGTGAGCTATGAGAAAGCGCCACGCTTCCCGAAGGG
AGAAAGGCGGACAGGTATCCGGTAAGCGGCAGGGTCGGAACAGGAGAGCGCACGAGGGAGCTTCCAGGGG
GAAACGCCTGGTATCTTTATAGTCCTGTCGGGTTTCGCCACCTCTGACTTGAGCGTCGATTTTTGTGATG
CTCGTCAGGGGGGCGGAGCCTATGGAAAAACGCCAGCAACGCGGCCTTTTTACGGTTCCTGGCCTTTTGC
TGGCCTTTTGCTCACATGTTCTTTCCTGCGTTATCCCCTGATTCTGTGGATAACCGTATTACCGCCTTTG
AGTGAGCTGATACCGCTCGCCGCAGCCGAACGACCGAGCGCAGCGAGTCAGTGAGCGAGGAAGCGGAAGA
GCGCCCAATACGCAAACCGCCTCTCCCCGCGCGTTGGCCGATTCATTAATGCAGCTGAT
