Features (pLannotate 1.2.2; 22 found; start..end, strand, type, name):
     40..58      +  promoter       T7 promoter: promoter for bacteriophage T7 RNA polymerase
     58..82      +  protein_bind   lac operator: The lac repressor binds to the lac operator to inhibit transcription in E. coli. This inhibition can be relieved by adding lactose or isopropyl-β-D-thiogalactopyranoside (IPTG). lac repressor encoded by lacI
     95..117     +  RBS            RBS: efficient ribosome binding site from bacteriophage T7 gene 10 (Olins and Rangwala, 1989)
    158..175     +  CDS            6xHis: 6xHis affinity tag
    189..207     -  promoter       SP6 promoter: promoter for bacteriophage SP6 RNA polymerase
    222..271     +  CDS            SET1 (fragment): solubility-enhancement tag derived from T7 phage gene 10B
    279..326     +  terminator     T7 terminator: transcription terminator for bacteriophage T7 RNA polymerase
    355..421     +  CDS            lacZα (fragment): LacZα fragment of β-galactosidase; lacZ fragment
    425..646     -  rep_origin     M13 ori (fragment) (sequence partly withheld): M13 bacteriophage origin of replication; arrow indicates direction of (+) strand synthesis
    647..667     -  misc_feature   MCS (fragment): pUC18/19 multiple cloning site
    666..684     -  promoter       lac UV5 promoter (fragment): E. coli lac promoter with an "up" mutation
    699..720     -  protein_bind   CAP binding site: CAP binding activates transcription in the presence of cAMP. E. coli catabolite activator protein
    733..1815    -  CDS            lacI: lac repressor; lacI; The lac repressor binds to the lac operator to inhibit transcription in E. coli. This inhibition can be relieved by adding lactose or isopropyl-β-D-thiogalactopyranoside (IPTG).
   1816..1893    -  promoter       lacIq promoter: lacI (mutant); In the lacIq allele, a single base change in the promoter boosts expression of the lacI gene about 10-fold.
   1893..1911    -  misc_feature   MCS (fragment): pUC18/19 multiple cloning site
   1912..2142    -  rep_origin     f1 ori (fragment) (sequence partly withheld): f1 bacteriophage origin of replication; arrow indicates direction of (+) strand synthesis
   2143..2242    -  misc_feature   bom (fragment): basis of mobility region from pBR322
   2344..2379    -  CDS            rop (fragment): Rop protein, which maintains plasmids at low copy number; rop
   2474..2578    +  promoter       AmpR promoter: bla
   2579..3439    +  CDS            AmpR: β-lactamase; bla; confers resistance to ampicillin, carbenicillin, and related antibiotics
   3610..4198    +  rep_origin     ori: high-copy-number ColE1/pMB1/pBR322/pUC origin of replication
   4381..37      +  CDS            lacI (fragment) (across the origin): lac repressor; lacI; The lac repressor binds to the lac operator to inhibit transcription in E. coli. This inhibition can be relieved by adding lactose or isopropyl-β-D-thiogalactopyranoside (IPTG).
>Addgene plasmid #112586 | pHAT5 | addgene full sequence | sequence record 220165 | Addgene NGS Result
CTCTCCCCGCGCGTTGGCCGATTCATTAATGCAGCTGATTAATACGACTCACTATAGGGAATTGTGAGCG
GATAACAATTCCTCTAGAAATAATTTTGTTTAACTTTAAGAAGGAGATATATCCATGGATATCGAATTCG
TCGACCTCGAGGGATCCCACCATCACCATCACCATTAAGCTTGAGTATTCTATAGTGTCACCTAAATCCC
AGCTTGATCCGGCTGCTAACAAAGCCCGAAAGGAAGCTGAGTTGGCTGCTGCCACCGCTGAGCAATAACT
AGCATAACCCCTTGGGGCCTCTAAACGGGTCTTGAGGGGTTTTTTGCTGAAAGGAGGAACTATATCCGGA
TAACCTGGCGTAATAGCGAAGAGGCCCGCACCGATCGCCCTTCCCAACAGTTGCGCAGCCTGAATGGCGA
ATGGAAATTGTAAGCGTTAATATTTTGTTAAAATTCGCGTTAAATTTTTGTTAAATCAGCTCATTTTTTA
ACCAATAGGCCGAAATCGGCAAAATCCCTTATAAATCAAAAGAATAGACCGAGATAGGGT
[37 nt withheld, positions 551-587]
AAAGAACGTGGACTCCAACGTCAAAGG
[32 nt withheld, positions 615-646]
AGCTTGCATGCCTGCAGGTCGGAAGCATAAAGTGTAAAGCCTGGGGTGCCTAATGAGTGAGCTAACTTAC
ATTAATTGCGTTGCGCTCACTGCCCGCTTTCCAGTCGGGAAACCTGTCGTGCCAGCTGCATTAATGAATC
GGCCAACGCGCGGGGAGAGGCGGTTTGCGTATTGGGCGCCAGGGTGGTTTTTCTTTTCACCAGTGAGACG
GGCAACAGCTGATTGCCCTTCACCGCCTGGCCCTGAGAGAGTTGCAGCAAGCGGTCCACGCTGGTTTGCC
CCAGCAGGCGAAAATCCTGTTTGATGGTGGTTAACGGCGGGATATAACATGAGCTGTCTTCGGTATCGTC
GTATCCCACTACCGAGATATCCGCACCAACGCGCAGCCCGGACTCGGTAATGGCGCGCATTGCGCCCAGC
GCCATCTGATCGTTGGCAACCAGCATCGCAGTGGGAACGATGCCCTCATTCAGCATTTGCATGGTTTGTT
GAAAACCGGACATGGCACTCCAGTCGCCTTCCCGTTCCGCTATCGGCTGAATTTGATTGCGAGTGAGATA
TTTATGCCAGCCAGCCAGACGCAGACGCGCCGAGACAGAACTTAATGGGCCCGCTAACAGCGCGATTTGC
TGGTGACCCAATGCGACCAGATGCTCCACGCCCAGTCGCGTACCGTCTTCATGGGAGAAAATAATACTGT
TGATGGGTGTCTGGTCAGAGACATCAAGAAATAACGCCGGAACATTAGTGCAGGCAGCTTCCACAGCAAT
GGCATCCTGGTCATCCAGCGGATAGTTAATGATCAGCCCACTGACGCGTTGCGCGAGAAGATTGTGCACC
GCCGCTTTACAGGCTTCGACGCCGCTTCGTTCTACCATCGACACCACCACGCTGGCACCCAGTTGATCGG
CGCGAGATTTAATCGCCGCGACAATTTGCGACGGCGCGTGCAGGGCCAGACTGGAGGTGGCAACGCCAAT
CAGCAACGACTGTTTGCCCGCCAGTTGTTGTGCCACGCGGTTGGGAATGTAATTCAGCTCCGCCATCGCC
GCTTCCACTTTTTCCCGCGTTTTCGCAGAAACGTGGCTGGCCTGGTTCACCACGCGGGAAACGGTCTGAT
AAGAGACACCGGCATACTCTGCGACATCGTATAACGTTACTGGTTTCACATTCACCACCCTGAATTGACT
CTCTTCCGGGCGCTATCATGCCATACCGCGAAAGGTTTTGCACCATTCGATGGTGTCGGGTACCGAGCTC
GAATTGTGAACCATCACCCT
[91 nt withheld, positions 1927-2017]
G
[124 nt withheld, positions 2019-2142]
CCTGATGCGGTATTTTCTCCTTACGCATCTGTGCGGTATTTCACACCGCATATGGTGCACTCTCAGTACA
ATCTGCTCTGATGCCGCATAGTTAAGCCAGCCCCGACACCCGCCAACACCCGCTGACGCGCCCTGACGGG
CTTGTCTGCTCCCGGCATCCGCTTACAGACAAGCTGTGACCGTCTCCGGGAGCTGCATGTGTCAGAGGTT
TTCACCGTCATCACCGAAACGCGCGAGACGAAAGGGCCTCGTGATACGCCTATTTTTATAGGTTAATGTC
ATGATAATAATGGTTTCTTAGACGTCAGGTGGCACTTTTCGGGGAAATGTGCGCGGAACCCCTATTTGTT
TATTTTTCTAAATACATTCAAATATGTATCCGCTCATGAGACAATAACCCTGATAAATGCTTCAATAATA
TTGAAAAAGGAAGAGTATGAGTATTCAACATTTCCGTGTCGCCCTTATTCCCTTTTTTGCGGCATTTTGC
CTTCCTGTTTTTGCTCACCCAGAAACGCTGGTGAAAGTAAAAGATGCTGAAGATCAGTTGGGTGCACGAG
TGGGTTACATCGAACTGGATCTCAACAGCGGTAAGATCCTTGAGAGTTTTCGCCCCGAAGAACGTTTTCC
AATGATGAGCACTTTTAAAGTTCTGCTATGTGGCGCGGTATTATCCCGTATTGACGCCGGGCAAGAGCAA
CTCGGTCGCCGCATACACTATTCTCAGAATGACTTGGTTGAGTACTCACCAGTCACAGAAAAGCATCTTA
CGGATGGCATGACAGTAAGAGAATTATGCAGTGCTGCCATAACCATGAGTGATAACACTGCGGCCAACTT
ACTTCTGACAACGATCGGAGGACCGAAGGAGCTAACCGCTTTTTTGCACAACATGGGGGATCATGTAACT
CGCCTTGATCGTTGGGAACCGGAGCTGAATGAAGCCATACCAAACGACGAGCGTGACACCACGATGCCTG
TAGCAATGGCAACAACGTTGCGCAAACTATTAACTGGCGAACTACTTACTCTAGCTTCCCGGCAACAATT
AATAGACTGGATGGAGGCGGATAAAGTTGCAGGACCACTTCTGCGCTCGGCCCTTCCGGCTGGCTGGTTT
ATTGCTGATAAATCTGGAGCCGGTGAGCGTGGGTCTCGCGGTATCATTGCAGCACTGGGGCCAGATGGTA
AGCCCTCCCGTATCGTAGTTATCTACACGACGGGGAGTCAGGCAACTATGGATGAACGAAATAGACAGAT
CGCTGAGATAGGTGCCTCACTGATTAAGCATTGGTAACTGTCAGACCAAGTTTACTCATATATACTTTAG
ATTGATTTAAAACTTCATTTTTAATTTAAAAGGATCTAGGTGAAGATCCTTTTTGATAATCTCATGACCA
AAATCCCTTAACGTGAGTTTTCGTTCCACTGAGCGTCAGACCCCGTAGAAAAGATCAAAGGATCTTCTTG
AGATCCTTTTTTTCTGCGCGTAATCTGCTGCTTGCAAACAAAAAAACCACCGCTACCAGCGGTGGTTTGT
TTGCCGGATCAAGAGCTACCAACTCTTTTTCCGAAGGTAACTGGCTTCAGCAGAGCGCAGATACCAAATA
CTGTTCTTCTAGTGTAGCCGTAGTTAGGCCACCACTTCAAGAACTCTGTAGCACCGCCTACATACCTCGC
TCTGCTAATCCTGTTACCAGTGGCTGCTGCCAGTGGCGATAAGTCGTGTCTTACCGGGTTGGACTCAAGA
CGATAGTTACCGGATAAGGCGCAGCGGTCGGGCTGAACGGGGGGTTCGTGCACACAGCCCAGCTTGGAGC
GAACGACCTACACCGAACTGAGATACCTACAGCGTGAGCTATGAGAAAGCGCCACGCTTCCCGAAGGGAG
AAAGGCGGACAGGTATCCGGTAAGCGGCAGGGTCGGAACAGGAGAGCGCACGAGGGAGCTTCCAGGGGGA
AACGCCTGGTATCTTTATAGTCCTGTCGGGTTTCGCCACCTCTGACTTGAGCGTCGATTTTTGTGATGCT
CGTCAGGGGGGCGGAGCCTATGGAAAAACGCCAGCAACGCGGCCTTTTTACGGTTCCTGGCCTTTTGCTG
GCCTTTTGCTCACATGTTCTTTCCTGCGTTATCCCCTGATTCTGTGGATAACCGTATTACCGCCTTTGAG
TGAGCTGATACCGCTCGCCGCAGCCGAACGACCGAGCGCAGCGAGTCAGTGAGCGAGGAAGCGGAAGAGC
GCCCAATACGCAAACCGC
